Addgene plasmid #249276: pCEFL GNAS EE WT
Purpose: Expression of Galphas (GNAS) wild type EE-tagged (internal)
Depositing lab: Ramiro Iglesias-Bartolome. Depositing organization: National Cancer Institute (NCI). Publication: Dissection of Galphas and Hedgehog Signaling Crosstalk Reveals Therapeutic Opportunities to Target Hedgehog-Dependent Tumors. Krantz S, Bell BA, Lund K, Salinas Parra N, Ng Y, De Oliveira Rosa N, Mukhopadhyay S, St Croix B, Sarin KY, Weigert R, Raimondi F, Iglesias-Bartolome R. Cancer Res. 2025 Dec 29. doi: 10.1158/0008-5472.CAN-25-1109. PubMed 41460725.
Backbone
  Vector backbone: pCEFL
  Backbone manufacturer: Addgene #38121
  Vector type: Mammalian Expression
  Selectable markers: Neomycin (select with G418)
Growth in bacteria
  Bacterial resistance: Ampicillin, 100 μg/mL
  Growth temperature: 37°C
  Growth strain: DH5alpha
  Copy number: High Copy
Gene/Insert
  Gene/Insert name: GNAS (alt name: Human G-protein alpha s long subunit, codon optimized, wild type, Internal EE-tag)
  Species: H. sapiens (human)
  Mutation: Internal EE-tag
  Entrez Gene: GNAS (a.k.a. AHO, AIMAH1, C20orf45, GNAS1, GPSA, GSA, GSP, NESP, PITA3, POH, SCG6, SgVI)
  Promoter: EF-1
  Tag / fusion protein: Internal EE tag
  Cloning method: Restriction Enzyme; 5′ cloning site NheI (not destroyed); 3′ cloning site Not1 (not destroyed)
  Sequencing primers: 5′ TTCTTCCATTTCAGGTGTCG; 3′ SP6
Terms and licenses: Academic/Nonprofit Terms; Industry Terms: Not Available to Industry
Depositor comments: Please visit https://www.biorxiv.org/content/10.1101/2025.02.21.639530v1 for bioRxiv preprint
How to cite: pCEFL GNAS EE WT was a gift from Ramiro Iglesias-Bartolome (Addgene plasmid # 249276 ; http://n2t.net/addgene:249276 ; RRID:Addgene_249276)
