[The description below was written by a language model from this plasmid's Addgene catalogue record and pLannotate feature annotations shown in this document.]
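Description:
pCEFL GNAS EE WT is a 7.2 kb mammalian expression plasmid built on the pCEFL backbone that drives expression of wild-type human Gαs, the stimulatory G protein alpha subunit encoded by GNAS. The insert is a codon-optimized version of the long Gαs isoform carrying an internal EE epitope tag rather than a terminal one, which allows antibody detection of the protein. It was cloned between NheI and NotI sites, both of which remain intact. Transcription comes from the human EF-1α promoter, annotated here as the core promoter followed by portions of EF-1α intron A, and the transcript is terminated by a bovine growth hormone polyadenylation signal. An SP6 promoter lies in reverse orientation just downstream of the coding region and serves as a sequencing primer site.

For propagation in E. coli the plasmid carries a high-copy ColE1/pUC-type origin and a β-lactamase gene conferring ampicillin resistance; an f1 origin is also present. A separate cassette, consisting of the SV40 enhancer/early promoter, the neomycin phosphotransferase gene and an SV40 poly(A) signal, permits G418 selection of stably transfected mammalian cells. Small annotated fragments of lacI, ble, bom and SV40 small t antigen, together with lac promoter/operator elements, appear to be backbone remnants with no stated function.

Gαs couples GPCRs to adenylyl cyclase activation and cAMP production, and this construct provides the wild-type protein for overexpression studies. The associated publication concerns crosstalk between Gαs and Hedgehog signaling in Hedgehog-dependent tumors.
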