Features (pLannotate 1.2.2; 21 found; start..end, strand, type, name):
    253..357     -  promoter       AmpR promoter: bla
    420..472     -  misc_feature   bom (fragment): basis of mobility region from pBR322
    613..679     +  CDS            small t antigen (fragment): SV40 (simian virus 40) small t antigen
    705..916     +  promoter       EF-1α core promoter: core promoter for human elongation factor EF-1α
    917..1026    +  intron         EF-1α intron A (fragment): intron upstream of the start codon of human EF-1α
   1656..1859    +  intron         EF-1α intron A: truncated intron upstream of the start codon of human EF-1α
   1947..3128    +  CDS            GNAS: GNAS2_HUMAN - Also known as GNAS1, GSP. Experimental evidence at protein level: Swiss-Prot protein existence level 1. Guanine nucleotide-binding proteins (G proteins) function as transducers in numerous signaling pathways controlled by G protein- coupled receptors (GPCRs) (PubMed:17110384). Signaling involves the activation of adenylyl cyclases, resulting in increased levels of the signaling molecule cAMP (PubMed:26206488, PubMed:8702665). GNAS functions downstream of several GPCRs, including beta-adrenergic receptors (PubMed:21488135). Stimulates the Ras signaling pathway via RAPGEF2 (PubMed:
   3183..3201    -  promoter       SP6 promoter: promoter for bacteriophage SP6 RNA polymerase
   3227..3451    +  polyA_signal   bGH poly(A) signal: bovine growth hormone polyadenylation signal
   3455..3476    +  promoter       SV40 promoter (fragment): SV40 enhancer and early promoter
   3497..3925    +  rep_origin     f1 ori (sequence partly withheld): f1 bacteriophage origin of replication; arrow indicates direction of (+) strand synthesis
   3939..4268    +  promoter       SV40 promoter: SV40 enhancer and early promoter
   4335..5126    +  CDS            neo: KKA2_KLEPN - Also known as kan, nptII. Experimental evidence at protein level: Swiss-Prot protein existence level 1. Resistance to kanamycin, neomycin, paromomycin, ribostamycin, butirosin and gentamicin B. From Klebsiella pneumoniae.
   5150..5308    +  CDS            ble (fragment): BLE_KLEPN - Experimental evidence at protein level: Swiss-Prot protein existence level 1. Binding protein with a strong affinity to the bleomycin family of antibiotics. Binds to CL990; an antimitotic-antibiotic compound. From Klebsiella pneumoniae.
   5303..5424    +  polyA_signal   SV40 poly(A) signal: SV40 polyadenylation signal
   5497..5513    -  protein_bind   lac operator: The lac repressor binds to the lac operator to inhibit transcription in E. coli. This inhibition can be relieved by adding lactose or isopropyl-β-D-thiogalactopyranoside (IPTG). lac repressor encoded by lacI
   5521..5551    -  promoter       lac promoter: promoter for the E. coli lac operon
   5566..5587    -  protein_bind   CAP binding site: CAP binding activates transcription in the presence of cAMP. E. coli catabolite activator protein
   5600..5692    -  CDS            lacI (fragment): lac repressor; lacI; The lac repressor binds to the lac operator to inhibit transcription in E. coli. This inhibition can be relieved by adding lactose or isopropyl-β-D-thiogalactopyranoside (IPTG).
   5875..6463    -  rep_origin     ori: high-copy-number ColE1/pMB1/pBR322/pUC origin of replication
   6634..252     -  CDS            AmpR (across the origin): β-lactamase; bla; confers resistance to ampicillin, carbenicillin, and related antibiotics
>Addgene plasmid #249276 | pCEFL GNAS EE WT | addgene full sequence | sequence record 497389 | Addgene NGS Result
GGCGTCAATACGGGATAATACCGCGCCACATAGCAGAACTTTAAAAGTGCTCATCATTGGAAAACGTTCT
TCGGGGCGAAAACTCTCAAGGATCTTACCGCTGTTGAGATCCAGTTCGATGTAACCCACTCGTGCACCCA
ACTGATCTTCAGCATCTTTTACTTTCACCAGCGTTTCTGGGTGAGCAAAAACAGGAAGGCAAAATGCCGC
AAAAAAGGGAATAAGGGCGACACGGAAATGTTGAATACTCATACTCTTCCTTTTTCAATATTATTGAAGC
ATTTATCAGGGTTATTGTCTCATGAGCGGATACATATTTGAATGTATTTAGAAAAATAAACAAATAGGGG
TTCCGCGCACATTTCCCCGAAAAGTGCCACCTGACGTCGACGGATCGGGAGATCGATCTCCCGATCCCCT
ATGGTGCACTCTCAGTACAATCTGCTCTGATGCCGCATAGTTAAGCCAGTATCTGCTCCCTGCTTGTGTG
TTGGAGGTCGCTGAGTAGTGCGCGAGCAAAATTTAAGCTACAACAAGGCAAGGCTTGACCGACAATTGCA
TGAAGAATCTGCTTAGGGTTAGGCGTTTTGCGCTGCTTCGAGCTTTGCAAAGATGGATAAAGTTTTAAAC
AGAGAGGAATCTTTGCAGCTAATGGACCTTCTAGGTCTTGAAAGGAGTGGGAATTGGCTCCGGTGCCCGT
CAGTGGGCAGAGCGCACATCGCCCACAGTCCCCGAGAAGTTGGGGGGAGGGGTCGGCAATTGAACCGGTG
CCTAGAGAAGGTGGCGCGGGGTAAACTGGGAAAGTGATGTCGTGTACTGGCTCCGCCTTTTTCCCGAGGG
TGGGGGAGAACCGTATATAAGTGCAGTAGTCGCCGTGAACGTTCTTTTTCGCAACGGGTTTGCCGCCAGA
ACACAGGTAAGTGCCGTGTGTGGTTCCCGCGGGCCTGGCCTCTTTACGGGTTATGGCCCTTGCGTGCCTT
GAATTACTTCCACCTGGCTGCAGTACGTGATTCTTGATCCCGAGCTTCGGGTTGGAAGTGGGTGGGAGAG
TTCGAGGCCTTGCGCTTAAGGAGCCCCTTCGCCTCGTGCTTGAGTTGAGGCCTGGCCTGGGCGCTGGGGC
CGCCGCGTGCGAATCTGGTGGCACCTTCGCGCCTGTCTCGCTGCTTTCGATAAGTCTCTAGCCATTTAAA
ATTTTTGATGACCTGCTGCGACGCTTTTTTTCTGGCAAGATAGTCTTGTAAATGCGGGCCAAGATCGATC
TGCACACTGGTATTTCGGTTTTTGGGGCCGCGGGCGGCGACGGGGCCCGTGCGTCCCAGCGCACATGTTC
GGCGAGGCGGGGCCTGCGAGCGCGGCCACCGAGAATCGGACGGGGGTAGTCTCAAGCTGGCCGGCCTGCT
CTGGTGCCTGGCCTCGCGCCGCCGTGTATCGCCCCGCCCTGGGCGGCAAGGCTGGCCCGGTCGGCACCAG
TTGCGTGAGCGGAAAGATGGCCGCTTCCCGGCCCTGCTGCAGGGAGCTCAAAATGGAGGACGCGGCGCTC
GGGAGAGCGGGCGGGTGAGTCACCCACACAAAGGAAAAGGGCCTTTCCGTCCTCAGCCGTCGCTTCATGT
GACTCCACGGAGTACCGGGCGCCGTCCAGGCACCTCGATTAGTTCTCGAGCTTTTGGAGTACGTCGTCTT
TAGGTTGGGGGGAGGGGTTTTATGCGATGGAGTTTCCCCACACTGAGTGGGTGGAGACTGAAGTTAGGCC
AGCTTGGCACTTGATGTAATTCTCCTTGGAATTTGCCCTTTTTGAGTTTGGATCTTGGTTCATTCTCAAG
CCTCAGACAGTGGTTCAAAGTTTTTTTCTTCCATTTCAGGTGTCGTGAGGAATTGGCGAAGCTCAGTTAA
CGGCCATTGTGGCCATCAAGCTTGGTACCAGATCTGGATCCGCTAGCGCCGCCACCATGGGCTGCCTCGG
GAACAGTAAGACCGAGGACCAGCGCAACGAGGAGAAGGCGCAGCGTGAGGCCAACAAAAAGATCGAGAAG
CAGCTGCAGAAGGACAAGCAGGTCTACCGGGCCACGCACCGCCTGCTCCTTTTGGGCGCTGGAGAATCTG
GTAAAAGCACCATTGTGAAGCAGATGAGGATCCTGCATGTTAATGGGTTTAATGGAGAGGGCGGCGAAGA
GGACCCGCAGGCTGCAAGGAGCAACAGCGATGGTGAGAAGGCAACCAAAGTGCAGGACATCAAAAACAAC
CTGAAAGAGGCGATTGAAACCATTGTGGCCGCCATGAGCAACCTGGTGCCCCCCGTGGAGCTGGCCAACC
CCGAGAACCAGTTCAGAGTGGACTACATCCTGAGTGTGATGAACGTGCCTGACTTTGACTTCCCTCCCGA
ATTCTATGAGCATGCCAAGGCTCTGTGGGAGGATGAAGGAGTGCGTGCCTGCTACGAACGCTCCAACGAG
TACCAGCTGATTGACTGTGCCCAGTACTTCCTGGACAAGATCGACGTGATCAAGCAGGCTGAATATATGC
CGACCGAGCAGGACCTGCTTCGCTGCCGTGTCCTGACTTCTGGAATCTTTGAGACCAAGTTCCAGGTGGA
CAAAGTCAACTTCCACATGTTTGACGTGGGTGGCCAGCGCGATGAACGCCGCAAGTGGATCCAGTGCTTC
AACGATGTGACTGCCATCATCTTCGTGGTGGCCAGCAGCAGCTACAACATGGTCATCCGGGAGGACAACC
AGACCAACCGCCTGCAGGAGGCTCTGAACCTCTTCAAGAGCATCTGGAACAACAGATGGCTGCGCACCAT
CTCTGTGATCCTGTTCCTCAACAAGCAAGATCTGCTCGCTGAGAAAGTCCTTGCTGGGAAATCGAAGATT
GAGGACTACTTTCCAGAATTTGCTCGCTACACTACTCCTGAGGATGCTACTCCCGAGCCCGGAGAGGACC
CACGCGTGACCCGGGCCAAGTACTTCATTCGAGATGAGTTTCTGAGGATCAGCACTGCCAGTGGAGATGG
GCGTCACTACTGCTACCCTCATTTCACCTGCGCTGTGGACACTGAGAACATCCGCCGTGTGTTCAACGAC
TGCCGTGACATCATTCAGCGCATGCACCTTCGTCAGTACGAGCTGCTCTAATAGGCGGCCGCACTCGAGA
TATCGGCCTCCAGGGCCTCTAGAGGGCCCTATTCTATAGTGTCACCTAAATGCTAGAGCTCGCTGATCAG
CCTCGACTGTGCCTTCTAGTTGCCAGCCATCTGTTGTTTGCCCCTCCCCCGTGCCTTCCTTGACCCTGGA
AGGTGCCACTCCCACTGTCCTTTCCTAATAAAATGAGGAAATTGCATCGCATTGTCTGAGTAGGTGTCAT
TCTATTCTGGGGGGTGGGGTGGGGCAGGACAGCAAGGGGGAGGATTGGGAAGACAATAGCAGGCATGCTG
GGGATGCGGTGGGCTCTATGGCTTCTGAGGCGGAAAGAACCAGCTGGGGCTCTAGGGGGTATCCCC
[124 nt withheld, positions 3497-3620]
C
[91 nt withheld, positions 3622-3712]
A
[49 nt withheld, positions 3714-3762]
CCTTTGACGTTGGAGTCCACGTTCTTT
[37 nt withheld, positions 3790-3826]
ACCCTATCTCGGTCTATTCTTTTGATTTATAAGGGATTTTGCCGATTTCGGCCTATTGGTTAAAAAATGA
GCTGATTTAACAAAAATTTAACGCGAATTAATTCTGTGGAATGTGTGTCAGTTAGGGTGTGGAAAGTCCC
CAGGCTCCCCAGCAGGCAGAAGTATGCAAAGCATGCATCTCAATTAGTCAGCAACCAGGTGTGGAAAGTC
CCCAGGCTCCCCAGCAGGCAGAAGTATGCAAAGCATGCATCTCAATTAGTCAGCAACCATAGTCCCGCCC
CTAACTCCGCCCATCCCGCCCCTAACTCCGCCCAGTTCCGCCCATTCTCCGCCCCATGGCTGACTAATTT
TTTTTATTTATGCAGAGGCCGAGGCCGCCTCTGCCTCTGAGCTATTCCAGAAGTAGTGAGGAGGCTTTTT
TGGAGGCCTAGGCTTTTGCAAAAAGCTCCCGGGAGCTTGTATATCCATTTTCGGATCTGATCAAGAGACA
GGATGAGGATCGTTTCGCATGATTGAACAAGATGGATTGCACGCAGGTTCTCCGGCCGCTTGGGTGGAGA
GGCTATTCGGCTATGACTGGGCACAACAGACAATCGGCTGCTCTGATGCCGCCGTGTTCCGGCTGTCAGC
GCAGGGGCGCCCGGTTCTTTTTGTCAAGACCGACCTGTCCGGTGCCCTGAATGAACTGCAGGACGAGGCA
GCGCGGCTATCGTGGCTGGCCACGACGGGCGTTCCTTGCGCAGCTGTGCTCGACGTTGTCACTGAAGCGG
GAAGGGACTGGCTGCTATTGGGCGAAGTGCCGGGGCAGGATCTCCTGTCATCTCACCTTGCTCCTGCCGA
GAAAGTATCCATCATGGCTGATGCAATGCGGCGGCTGCATACGCTTGATCCGGCTACCTGCCCATTCGAC
CACCAAGCGAAACATCGCATCGAGCGAGCACGTACTCGGATGGAAGCCGGTCTTGTCGATCAGGATGATC
TGGACGAAGAGCATCAGGGGCTCGCGCCAGCCGAACTGTTCGCCAGGCTCAAGGCGCGCATGCCCGACGG
CGAGGATCTCGTCGTGACCCATGGCGATGCCTGCTTGCCGAATATCATGGTGGAAAATGGCCGCTTTTCT
GGATTCATCGACTGTGGCCGGCTGGGTGTGGCGGACCGCTATCAGGACATAGCGTTGGCTACCCGTGATA
TTGCTGAAGAGCTTGGCGGCGAATGGGCTGACCGCTTCCTCGTGCTTTACGGTATCGCCGCTCCCGATTC
GCAGCGCATCGCCTTCTATCGCCTTCTTGACGAGTTCTTCTGAGCGGGACTCTGGGGTTCGAAATGACCG
ACCAAGCGACGCCCAACCTGCCATCACGAGATTTCGATTCCACCGCCGCCTTCTATGAAAGGTTGGGCTT
CGGAATCGTTTTCCGGGACGCCGGCTGGATGATCCTCCAGCGCGGGGATCTCATGCTGGAGTTCTTCGCC
CACCCCAACTTGTTTATTGCAGCTTATAATGGTTACAAATAAAGCAATAGCATCACAAATTTCACAAATA
AAGCATTTTTTTCACTGCATTCTAGTTGTGGTTTGTCCAAACTCATCAATGTATCTTATCATGTCTGTAT
ACCGTCGACCTCTAGCTAGAGCTTGGCGTAATCATGGTCATAGCTGTTTCCTGTGTGAAATTGTTATCCG
CTCACAATTCCACACAACATACGAGCCGGAAGCATAAAGTGTAAAGCCTGGGGTGCCTAATGAGTGAGCT
AACTCACATTAATTGCGTTGCGCTCACTGCCCGCTTTCCAGTCGGGAAACCTGTCGTGCCAGCTGCATTA
ATGAATCGGCCAACGCGCGGGGAGAGGCGGTTTGCGTATTGGGCGCTCTTCCGCTTCCTCGCTCACTGAC
TCGCTGCGCTCGGTCGTTCGGCTGCGGCGAGCGGTATCAGCTCACTCAAAGGCGGTAATACGGTTATCCA
CAGAATCAGGGGATAACGCAGGAAAGAACATGTGAGCAAAAGGCCAGCAAAAGGCCAGGAACCGTAAAAA
GGCCGCGTTGCTGGCGTTTTTCCATAGGCTCCGCCCCCCTGACGAGCATCACAAAAATCGACGCTCAAGT
CAGAGGTGGCGAAACCCGACAGGACTATAAAGATACCAGGCGTTTCCCCCTGGAAGCTCCCTCGTGCGCT
CTCCTGTTCCGACCCTGCCGCTTACCGGATACCTGTCCGCCTTTCTCCCTTCGGGAAGCGTGGCGCTTTC
TCATAGCTCACGCTGTAGGTATCTCAGTTCGGTGTAGGTCGTTCGCTCCAAGCTGGGCTGTGTGCACGAA
CCCCCCGTTCAGCCCGACCGCTGCGCCTTATCCGGTAACTATCGTCTTGAGTCCAACCCGGTAAGACACG
ACTTATCGCCACTGGCAGCAGCCACTGGTAACAGGATTAGCAGAGCGAGGTATGTAGGCGGTGCTACAGA
GTTCTTGAAGTGGTGGCCTAACTACGGCTACACTAGAAGAACAGTATTTGGTATCTGCGCTCTGCTGAAG
CCAGTTACCTTCGGAAAAAGAGTTGGTAGCTCTTGATCCGGCAAACAAACCACCGCTGGTAGCGGTGGTT
TTTTTGTTTGCAAGCAGCAGATTACGCGCAGAAAAAAAGGATCTCAAGAAGATCCTTTGATCTTTTCTAC
GGGGTCTGACGCTCAGTGGAACGAAAACTCACGTTAAGGGATTTTGGTCATGAGATTATCAAAAAGGATC
TTCACCTAGATCCTTTTAAATTAAAAATGAAGTTTTAAATCAATCTAAAGTATATATGAGTAAACTTGGT
CTGACAGTTACCAATGCTTAATCAGTGAGGCACCTATCTCAGCGATCTGTCTATTTCGTTCATCCATAGT
TGCCTGACTCCCCGTCGTGTAGATAACTACGATACGGGAGGGCTTACCATCTGGCCCCAGTGCTGCAATG
ATACCGCGAGACCCACGCTCACCGGCTCCAGATTTATCAGCAATAAACCAGCCAGCCGGAAGGGCCGAGC
GCAGAAGTGGTCCTGCAACTTTATCCGCCTCCATCCAGTCTATTAATTGTTGCCGGGAAGCTAGAGTAAG
TAGTTCGCCAGTTAATAGTTTGCGCAACGTTGTTGCCATTGCTACAGGCATCGTGGTGTCACGCTCGTCG
TTTGGTATGGCTTCATTCAGCTCCGGTTCCCAACGATCAAGGCGAGTTACATGATCCCCCATGTTGTGCA
AAAAAGCGGTTAGCTCCTTCGGTCCTCCGATCGTTGTCAGAAGTAAGTTGGCCGCAGTGTTATCACTCAT
GGTTATGGCAGCACTGCATAATTCTCTTACTGTCATGCCATCCGTAAGATGCTTTTCTGTGACTGGTGAG
TACTCAACCAAGTCATTCTGAGAATAGTGTATGCGGCGACCGAGTTGCTCTTGCCC
